Addgene plasmid #198348: pACT2-AP-3 σ3B
Purpose: Expression of GAL4 transcriptional activation domain (AD)-AP-3 σ3B fusion protein in yeast (yeast two-hybrid assays)
Depositing lab: Juan Bonifacino. Depositing organization: National Institute of Child Health and Human Development (NICHD). Publication: The adaptor protein chaperone AAGAB stabilizes AP-4 complex subunits. Mattera R, De Pace R, Bonifacino JS. Mol Biol Cell. 2022 Oct 1;33(12):ar109. doi: 10.1091/mbc.E22-05-0177. Epub 2022 Aug 17. PubMed 35976721.
Backbone
  Vector backbone: pACT2
  Backbone size w/o insert (bp): 8117
  Total vector size (bp): 8693
  Vector type: Yeast Expression
  Selectable markers: LEU2
Growth in bacteria
  Bacterial resistance: Ampicillin, 100 μg/mL
  Growth temperature: 37°C
  Growth strain: DH5alpha
  Copy number: Unknown
Gene/Insert
  Gene/Insert name: AP-3 σ3B
  Species: H. sapiens (human)
  Insert size (bp): 585
  Promoter: ADH1
  Tag / fusion protein: GAL4 transcriptional activation domain (AD) fragment (N terminal on backbone); HA tag (N terminal on backbone)
  Cloning method: Restriction Enzyme; 5′ cloning site BamH1 (not destroyed); 3′ cloning site XhoI (not destroyed)
  Sequencing primers: 5′ GAL4 transcriptional activation domain forward; 3′ GAL4 transcriptional activation domain reverse
Terms and licenses: Academic/Nonprofit Terms; Industry Terms: Not Available to Industry
How to cite: pACT2-AP-3 σ3B was a gift from Juan Bonifacino (Addgene plasmid # 198348 ; http://n2t.net/addgene:198348 ; RRID:Addgene_198348)
