[The description below was written by a language model from this plasmid's Addgene catalogue record and pLannotate feature annotations shown in this document.]
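Description:
pACT2-AP-3 σ3B is a yeast two-hybrid "prey" plasmid built on the pACT2 backbone, an E. coli–yeast shuttle vector of about 8.7 kb. In bacteria it replicates from a ColE1/pBR322-type origin (a bom mobility region and a remnant of rop are also annotated) and is selected with ampicillin through the β-lactamase gene. In Saccharomyces cerevisiae it is maintained episomally by the 2μ origin and selected by leucine prototrophy through the LEU2 marker with its own promoter.

The expression cassette is driven by the yeast ADH1 promoter and closed by the ADH1 terminator. It encodes, in order, an SV40 large T antigen nuclear localization signal, the GAL4 transcriptional activation domain, an HA epitope tag, and the roughly 585 bp coding sequence for the σ3B small subunit of the AP-3 adaptor protein complex, cloned between BamHI and XhoI sites that remain intact. The catalogue lists the insert as human. The automated annotation matched it to the mouse Ap3s2 protein, which probably reflects high conservation between the orthologues rather than a different origin, though the record does not settle the point. Several loxP sites lie downstream of the terminator; the record does not assign them a function in this construct.

The plasmid is intended for yeast two-hybrid assays, in which the nuclear-targeted AD–σ3B fusion is co-expressed with a GAL4 DNA-binding-domain fusion, and interaction between the two partners reconstitutes a transcriptional activator that switches on reporter genes. The HA tag allows detection of the fusion protein. The associated publication concerns the adaptor protein chaperone AAGAB and the stability of AP-4 complex subunits, suggesting this construct was used to test interactions involving adaptor complex subunits.
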