Features (pLannotate 1.2.2; 21 found; start..end, strand, type, name):
      2..42      -  CDS            rop (fragment): Rop protein, which maintains plasmids at low copy number; rop
     42..438     +  promoter       ADH1 promoter: S. cerevisiae ADH1; promoter for alcohol dehydrogenase 1
    484..503     +  CDS            SV40 NLS (fragment): nuclear localization signal of SV40 (simian virus 40) large T antigen
    520..861     +  CDS            GAL4 activation domain: activation domain of the GAL4 transcriptional activator; Saccharomyces cerevisiae GAL4 (truncated)
    874..900     +  CDS            3xHA (fragment): three tandem HA epitope tags
    943..1521    +  CDS            Ap3s2: AP3S2_MOUSE - Experimental evidence at protein level: Swiss-Prot protein existence level 1. Part of the AP-3 complex, an adaptor-related complex which is not clathrin-associated. The complex is associated with the Golgi region as well as more peripheral structures. It facilitates the budding of vesicles from the Golgi membrane and may be directly involved in trafficking to lysosomes. In concert with the BLOC-1 complex, AP-3 is required to target cargos into vesicles assembled at cell bodies for delivery into neurites and nerve terminals. From Mus musculus (Mouse).
   1774..1908    +  CDS            ADH1 (fragment): ADH1_YEAST - Also known as ADC1. Experimental evidence at protein level: Swiss-Prot protein existence level 1. This isozyme preferentially catalyzes the conversion of primary unbranched alcohols to their corresponding aldehydes. Also shows activity toward secondary alcohols. From Saccharomyces cerevisiae (strain ATCC 204508 / S288c) (Baker's yeast).
   1912..2099    +  terminator     ADH1 terminator: S. cerevisiae ADH1; transcription terminator for the S. cerevisiae alcohol dehydrogenase 1 (ADH1) gene
   2120..2153    +  protein_bind   loxP: Cre-mediated recombination occurs in the 8-bp core sequence (GCATACAT). Cre recombinase
   2231..2264    +  protein_bind   loxP: Cre-mediated recombination occurs in the 8-bp core sequence (GCATACAT). Cre recombinase
   2308..2341    +  protein_bind   loxP: Cre-mediated recombination occurs in the 8-bp core sequence (GCATACAT). Cre recombinase
   2419..2452    +  protein_bind   loxP: Cre-mediated recombination occurs in the 8-bp core sequence (GCATACAT). Cre recombinase
   2477..2599    +  CDS            NFS1 (fragment): NFS1_YEAST - Also known as SPL1 From Saccharomyces cerevisiae (strain ATCC 204508 / S288c) (Baker's yeast).
   2964..4055    -  CDS            LEU2: LEU3_YEAST - Experimental evidence at protein level: Swiss-Prot protein existence level 1. Catalyzes the oxidation of 3-carboxy-2-hydroxy-4- methylpentanoate (3-isopropylmalate) to 3-carboxy-4-methyl-2- oxopentanoate. The product decarboxylates to 4-methyl-2 oxopentanoate. From Saccharomyces cerevisiae (strain ATCC 204508 / S288c) (Baker's yeast).
   4056..4461    -  promoter       LEU2 promoter: S. cerevisiae LEU2
   4425..4784    +  CDS            RAF1 (fragment): RAF_YEAST - Experimental evidence at transcript level: Swiss-Prot protein existence level 2. Antagonizes transcriptional repression of recombinase FLP by REP1-REP2. May play a role in plasmid partitioning. From Saccharomyces cerevisiae (strain ATCC 204508 / S288c) (Baker's yeast).
   4938..6280    -  rep_origin     2μ ori: yeast 2μ plasmid origin of replication
   6545..6649    +  promoter       AmpR promoter: bla
   6650..7510    +  CDS            AmpR: β-lactamase; bla; confers resistance to ampicillin, carbenicillin, and related antibiotics
   7681..8269    +  rep_origin     ori: high-copy-number ColE1/pMB1/pBR322/pUC origin of replication
   8455..8595    -  misc_feature   bom: basis of mobility region from pBR322
>Addgene plasmid #198348 | pACT2-AP-3 σ3B | addgene full sequence | sequence record 387538 | Addgene NGS Result
GTCAGAGGTTTTCACCGTCATCACCGAAACGCGCGAGGCAGCAACTTCTTTTCTTTTTTTTTCTTTTCTC
TCTCCCCCGTTGTTGTCTCACCATATCCGCAATGACAAAAAAATGATGGAAGACACTAAAGGAAAAAATT
AACGACAAAGACAGCACCAACAGATGTCGTTGTTCCAGAGCTGATGAGGGGTATCTCGAAGCACACGAAA
CTTTTTCCTTCCTTCATTCACGCACACTACTCTCTAATGAGCAACGGTATACGGCCTTCCTTCCAGTTAC
TTGAATTTGAAATAAAAAAAAGTTTGCTGTCTTGCTATCAAGTATAAATAGACCTGCAATTATTAATCTT
TTGTTTCCTCGTCATTGTTCTCGTTCCCTTTCTTCCTTGTTTCTTTTTCTGCACAATATTTCAAGCTATA
CCAAGCATACAATCAACTCCAAGCTTTGCAAAGATGGATAAAGCGGAATTAATTCCCGAGCCTCCAAAAA
AGAAGAGAAAGGTCGAATTGGGTACCGCCGCCAATTTTAATCAAAGTGGGAATATTGCTGATAGCTCATT
GTCCTTCACTTTCACTAACAGTAGCAACGGTCCGAACCTCATAACAACTCAAACAAATTCTCAAGCGCTT
TCACAACCAATTGCCTCCTCTAACGTTCATGATAACTTCATGAATAATGAAATCACGGCTAGTAAAATTG
ATGATGGTAATAATTCAAAACCACTGTCACCTGGTTGGACGGACCAAACTGCGTATAACGCGTTTGGAAT
CACTACAGGGATGTTTAATACCACTACAATGGATGATGTATATAACTATCTATTCGATGATGAAGATACC
CCACCAAACCCAAAAAAAGAGATCTCTATGGCTTACCCATACGATGTTCCAGATTACGCTAGCTTGGGTG
GTCATATGGCCATGGAGGCCCCGGGGATCCGAATGATTCAGGCGATTCTGGTTTTCAACAACCATGGGAA
GCCACGGCTAGTCCGCTTCTACCAGCGTTTCCCAGAAGAAATTCAACAGCAGATTGTTCGAGAGACTTTC
CATCTAGTCCTCAAGCGGGATGACAACATCTGTAACTTCTTGGAGGGTGGAAGTTTGATTGGTGGCTCTG
ACTACAAACTGATCTACCGGCACTATGCTACCCTCTACTTTGTATTTTGTGTGGATTCCTCAGAGAGTGA
ACTTGGAATCTTGGACCTCATCCAGGTTTTTGTGGAAACTCTGGATAAGTGTTTCGAAAATGTGTGTGAA
TTGGATTTGATCTTCCATATGGATAAGGTGCACTACATCCTCCAGGAGGTGGTGATGGGTGGGATGGTGT
TGGAAACAAACATGAATGAAATCGTGGCTCAGATTGAGGCTCAAAACAGGCTGGAGAAATCCGAGGGTGG
CCTTTCAGCAGCCCCTGCGCGGGCTGTGTCTGCTGTGAAAAACATCAACCTGCCAGAGATTCCTCGGAAC
ATCAACATTGGCGATCTCAACATCAAAGTTCCCAACCTGTCCCAGTTTGTCTGAGCTCGAGAGATCTATG
AATCGTAGATACTGAAAAACCCCGCAAGTTCACTTCAACTGTGCATCGTGCACCATCTCAATTTCTTTCA
TTTATACATCGTTTTGCCTTCTTTTATGTAACTATACTCCTCTAAGTTTCAATCTTGGCCATGTAACCTC
TGATCTATAGAATTTTTTAAATGACTAGAATTAATGCCCATCTTTTTTTTGGACCTAAATTCTTCATGAA
AATATATTACGAGGGCTTATTCAGAAGCTTTGGACTTCTTCGCCAGAGGTTTGGTCAAGTCTCCAATCAA
GGTTGTCGGCTTGTCTACCTTGCCAGAAATTTACGAAAAGATGGAAAAGGGTCAAATCGTTGGTAGATAC
GTTGTTGACACTTCTAAATAAGCGAATTTCTTATGATTTATGATTTTTATTATTAAATAAGTTATAAAAA
AAATAAGTGTATACAAATTTTAAAGTGACTCTTAGGTTTTAAAACGAAAATTCTTATTCTTGAGTAACTC
TTTCCTGTAGGTCAGGTTGCTTTCTCAGGTATAGCATGAGGTCGCTCTTATTGACCACACCTCTACCGGC
ATGCCGGTCGAGGGACCTAATAACTTCGTATAGCATACATTATACGAAGTTATATTAAGGGTTCCGGATC
GCGGCCGCTCGACCTGCAGCCAAGCTAGCTTGGCTGGACGTAAACTCCTCTTCAGACCTAATAACTTCGT
ATAGCATACATTATACGAAGTTATATTAAGGGTTATTGAATATGATCGGAATTGGTCGAGGGACCTAATA
ACTTCGTATAGCATACATTATACGAAGTTATATTAAGGGTTCCGGATCGCGGCCGCTCGACCTGCAGCCA
AGCTAGCTTGGCTGGACGTAAACTCCTCTTCAGACCTAATAACTTCGTATAGCATACATTATACGAAGTT
ATATTAAGGGTTATTGAATATGATCGGAATTGGTCGACTACGTCGTTAAGGCCGTTTCTGACAGAGTAAA
ATTCTTGAGGGAACTTTCACCATTATGGGAAATGGTTCAAGAAGGTATTGACTTAAACTCCATCAAATGG
TCAGGTCATTGAGTGTTTTTTATTTGTTGTATTTTTTTTTTTTTAGAGAAAATCCTCCAATATATAAATT
AGGAATCATAGTTTCATGATTTTCTGTTACACCTAACTTTTTGTGTGGTGCCCTCCTCCTTGTCAATATT
AATGTTAAAGTGCAATTCTTTTTCCTTATCACGTTGAGCCATTAGTATCAATTTGCTTACCTGTATTCCT
TTACATCCTCCTTTTTCTCCTTCTTGATAAATGTATGTAGATTGCGTATATAGTTTCGTCTACCCTATGA
ACATATTCCATTTTGTAATTTCGTGTCGTTTCTATTATGAATTTCATTTATAAAGTTTATGTACAAATAT
CATAAAAAAAGAGAATCTTTTTAAGCAAGGATTTTCTTAACTTCTTCGGCGACAGCATCACCGACTTCGG
TGGTACTGTTGGAACCACCTAAATCACCAGTTCTGATACCTGCATCCAAAACCTTTTTAACTGCATCTTC
AATGGCCTTACCTTCTTCAGGCAAGTTCAATGACAATTTCAACATCATTGCAGCAGACAAGATAGTGGCG
ATAGGGTTGACCTTATTCTTTGGCAAATCTGGAGCAGAACCGTGGCATGGTTCGTACAAACCAAATGCGG
TGTTCTTGTCTGGCAAAGAGGCCAAGGACGCAGATGGCAACAAACCCAAGGAACCTGGGATAACGGAGGC
TTCATCGGAGATGATATCACCAAACATGTTGCTGGTGATTATAATACCATTTAGGTGGGTTGGGTTCTTA
ACTAGGATCATGGCGGCAGAATCAATCAATTGATGTTGAACCTTCAATGTAGGAAATTCGTTCTTGATGG
TTTCCTCCACAGTTTTTCTCCATAATCTTGAAGAGGCCAAAACATTAGCTTTATCCAAGGACCAAATAGG
CAATGGTGGCTCATGTTGTAGGGCCATGAAAGCGGCCATTCTTGTGATTCTTTGCACTTCTGGAACGGTG
TATTGTTCACTATCCCAAGCGACACCATCACCATCGTCTTCCTTTCTCTTACCAAAGTAAATACCTCCCA
CTAATTCTCTGACAACAACGAAGTCAGTACCTTTAGCAAATTGTGGCTTGATTGGAGATAAGTCTAAAAG
AGAGTCGGATGCAAAGTTACATGGTCTTAAGTTGGCGTACAATTGAAGTTCTTTACGGATTTTTAGTAAA
CCTTGTTCAGGTCTAACACTACCTGTACCCCATTTAGGACCACCCACAGCACCTAACAAAACGGCATCAG
CCTTCTTGGAGGCTTCCAGCGCCTCATCTGGAAGTGGAACACCTGTAGCATCGATAGCAGCACCACCAAT
TAAATGATTTTCGAAATCGAACTTGACATTGGAACGAACATCAGAAATAGCTTTAAGAACCTTAATGGCT
TCGGCTGTGATTTCTTGACCAACGTGGTCACCTGGCAAAACGACGATCTTCTTAGGGGCAGACATTAGAA
TGGTATATCCTTGAAATATATATATATATTGCTGAAATGTAAAAGGTAAGAAAAGTTAGAAAGTAAGACG
ATTGCTAACCACCTATTGGAAAAAACAATAGGTCCTTAAATAATATTGTCAACTTCAAGTATTGTGATGC
AAGCATTTAGTCATGAACGCTTCTCTATTCTATATGAAAAGCCGGTTCCGGCGCTCTCACCTTTCCTTTT
TCTCCCAATTTTTCAGTTGAAAAAGGTATATGCGTCAGGCGACCTCTGAAATTAACAAAAAATTTCCAGT
CATCGAATTTGATTCTGTGCGATAGCGCCCCTGTGTGTTCTCGTTATGTTGAGGAAAAAAATAATGGTTG
CTAAGAGATTCGAACTCTTGCATCTTACGATACCTGAGTATTCCCACAGTTCCTTACCACTCTTTTGTTA
CTCTATTGATCCAGCTCAGCAAAGGCAGTGTGATCTAAGATTCTATCTTCGCGATGTAGTAAAACTAGCT
AGACCGAGAAAGAGACTAGAAATGCAAAAGGCACTTCTACAATGGCTGCCATCATTATTATCCGATGTGA
CGCTGCAGCTTCTCAATGATATTCGAATACGCTTTGAGGAGATACAGCCTAATATCCGACAAACTGTTTT
ACAGATTTACGATCGTACTTGTTACCCATCATTGAATTTTGAACATCCGAACCTGGGAGTTTTCCCTGAA
ACAGATAGTATATTTGAACCTGTATAATAATATATAGTCTAGCGCTTTACGGAAGACAATGTATGTATTT
CGGTTCCTGGAGAAACTATTGCATCTATTGCATAGGTAATCTTGCACGTCGCATCCCCGGTTCATTTTCT
GCGTTTCCATCTTGCACTTCAATAGCATATCTTTGTTAACGAAGCATCTGTGCTTCATTTTGTAGAACAA
AAATGCAACGCGAGAGCGCTAATTTTTCAAACAAAGAATCTGAGCTGCATTTTTACAGAACAGAAATGCA
ACGCGAAAGCGCTATTTTACCAACGAAGAATCTGTGCTTCATTTTTGTAAAACAAAAATGCAACGCGAGA
GCGCTAATTTTTCAAACAAAGAATCTGAGCTGCATTTTTACAGAACAGAAATGCAACGCGAGAGCGCTAT
TTTACCAACAAAGAATCTATACTTCTTTTTTGTTCTACAAAAATGCATCCCGAGAGCGCTATTTTTCTAA
CAAAGCATCTTAGATTACTTTTTTTCTCCTTTGTGCGCTCTATAATGCAGTCTCTTGATAACTTTTTGCA
CTGTAGGTCCGTTAAGGTTAGAAGAAGGCTACTTTGGTGTCTATTTTCTCTTCCATAAAAAAAGCCTGAC
TCCACTTCCCGCGTTTACTGATTACTAGCGAAGCTGCGGGTGCATTTTTTCAAGATAAAGGCATCCCCGA
TTATATTCTATACCGATGTGGATTGCGCATACTTTGTGAACAGAAAGTGATAGCGTTGATGATTCTTCAT
TGGTCAGAAAATTATGAACGGTTTCTTCTATTTTGTCTCTATATACTACGTATAGGAAATGTTTACATTT
TCGTATTGTTTTCGATTCACTCTATGAATAGTTCTTACTACAATTTTTTTGTCTAAAGAGTAATACTAGA
GATAAACATAAAAAATGTAGAGGTCGAGTTTAGATGCAAGTTCAAGGAGCGAAAGGTGGATGGGTAGGTT
ATATAGGGATATAGCACAGAGATATATAGCAAAGAGATACTTTTGAGCAATGTTTGTGGAAGCGGTATTC
GCAATATTTTAGTAGCTCGTTACAGTCCGGTGCGTTTTTGGTTTTTTGAAAGTGCGTCTTCAGAGCGCTT
TTGGTTTTCAAAAGCGCTCTGAAGTTCCTATACTTTCTAGAGAATAGGAACTTCGGAATAGGAACTTCAA
AGCGTTTCCGAAAACGAGCGCTTCCGAAAATGCAACGCGAGCTGCGCACATACAGCTCACTGTTCACGTC
GCACCTATATCTGCGTGTTGCCTGTATATATATATACATGAGAAGAACGGCATAGTGCGTGTTTATGCTT
AAATGCGTACTTATATGCGTCTATTTATGTAGGATGAAAGGTAGTCTAGTACCTCCTGTGATATTATCCC
ATTCCATGCGGGGTATCGTATGCTTCCTTCAGCACTACCCTTTAGCTGTTCTATATGCTGCCACTCCTCA
ATTGGATTAGTCTCATCCTTCAATGCTATCATTTCCTTTGATATTGGATCATATGCATAGTACCGAGAAA
CTAGTGCGAAGTAGTGATCAGGTATTGCTGTTATCTGATGAGTATACGTTGTCCTGGCCACGGCAGAAGC
ACGCTTATCGCTCCAATTTCCCACAACATTAGTCAACTCCGTTAGGCCCTTCATTGAAAGAAATGAGGTC
ATCAAATGTCTTCCAATGTGAGATTTTGGGCCATTTTTTATAGCAAAGATTGAATAAGGCGCATTTTTCT
TCAAAGCTCAGGTGGCACTTTTCGGGGAAATGTGCGCGGAACCCCTATTTGTTTATTTTTCTAAATACAT
TCAAATATGTATCCGCTCATGAGACAATAACCCTGATAAATGCTTCAATAATATTGAAAAAGGAAGAGTA
TGAGTATTCAACATTTCCGTGTCGCCCTTATTCCCTTTTTTGCGGCATTTTGCCTTCCTGTTTTTGCTCA
CCCAGAAACGCTGGTGAAAGTAAAAGATGCTGAAGATCAGTTGGGTGCACGAGTGGGTTACATCGAACTG
GATCTCAACAGCGGTAAGATCCTTGAGAGTTTTCGCCCCGAAGAACGTTTTCCAATGATGAGCACTTTTA
AAGTTCTGCTATGTGGCGCGGTATTATCCCGTGTTGACGCCGGGCAAGAGCAACTCGGTCGCCGCATACA
CTATTCTCAGAATGACTTGGTTGAGTACTCACCAGTCACAGAAAAGCATCTTACGGATGGCATGACAGTA
AGAGAATTATGCAGTGCTGCCATAACCATGAGTGATAACACTGCGGCCAACTTACTTCTGACAACGATCG
GAGGACCGAAGGAGCTAACCGCTTTTTTGCACAACATGGGGGATCATGTAACTCGCCTTGATCGTTGGGA
ACCGGAGCTGAATGAAGCCATACCAAACGACGAGCGTGACACCACGATGCCTGCAGCAATGGCAACAACG
TTGCGCAAACTATTAACTGGCGAACTACTTACTCTAGCTTCCCGGCAACAATTAATAGACTGGATGGAGG
CGGATAAAGTTGCAGGACCACTTCTGCGCTCGGCCCTTCCGGCTGGCTGGTTTATTGCTGATAAATCTGG
AGCCGGTGAGCGTGGGTCTCGCGGTATCATTGCAGCACTGGGGCCAGATGGTAAGCCCTCCCGTATCGTA
GTTATCTACACGACGGGGAGTCAGGCAACTATGGATGAACGAAATAGACAGATCGCTGAGATAGGTGCCT
CACTGATTAAGCATTGGTAACTGTCAGACCAAGTTTACTCATATATACTTTAGATTGATTTAAAACTTCA
TTTTTAATTTAAAAGGATCTAGGTGAAGATCCTTTTTGATAATCTCATGACCAAAATCCCTTAACGTGAG
TTTTCGTTCCACTGAGCGTCAGACCCCGTAGAAAAGATCAAAGGATCTTCTTGAGATCCTTTTTTTCTGC
GCGTAATCTGCTGCTTGCAAACAAAAAAACCACCGCTACCAGCGGTGGTTTGTTTGCCGGATCAAGAGCT
ACCAACTCTTTTTCCGAAGGTAACTGGCTTCAGCAGAGCGCAGATACCAAATACTGTCCTTCTAGTGTAG
CCGTAGTTAGGCCACCACTTCAAGAACTCTGTAGCACCGCCTACATACCTCGCTCTGCTAATCCTGTTAC
CAGTGGCTGCTGCCAGTGGCGATAAGTCGTGTCTTACCGGGTTGGACTCAAGACGATAGTTACCGGATAA
GGCGCAGCGGTCGGGCTGAACGGGGGGTTCGTGCACACAGCCCAGCTTGGAGCGAACGACCTACACCGAA
CTGAGATACCTACAGCGTGAGCTATGAGAAAGCGCCACGCTTCCCGAAGGGAGAAAGGCGGACAGGTATC
CGGTAAGCGGCAGGGTCGGAACAGGAGAGCGCACGAGGGAGCTTCCAGGGGGAAACGCCTGGTATCTTTA
TAGTCCTGTCGGGTTTCGCCACCTCTGACTTGAGCGTCGATTTTTGTGATGCTCGTCAGGGGGGCGGAGC
CTATGGAAAAACGCCAGCAACGCGGCCTTTTTACGGTTCCTGGCCTTTTGCTGGCCTTTTGCTCACATGT
TCTTTCCTGCGTTATCCCCTGATTCTGTGGATAACCGTATTACCGCCTTTGAGTGAGCTGATACCGCTCG
CCGCAGCCGAACGACCGAGCGCAGCGAGTCAGTGAGCGAGGAAGCGGAAGAGCGCCTGATGCGGTATTTT
CTCCTTACGCATCTGTGCGGTATTTCACACCGCATATGGTGCACTCTCAGTACAATCTGCTCTGATGCCG
CATAGTTAAGCCAGTATACACTCCGCTATCGCTACGTGACTGGGTCATGGCTGCGCCCCGACACCCGCCA
ACACCCGCTGACGCGCCCTGACGGGCTTGTCTGCTCCCGGCATCCGCTTACAGACAAGCTGTGACCGTCT
CCGGGAGCTGCATGT
