>Addgene plasmid #198348 | pACT2-AP-3 σ3B | depositor partial sequence | sequence record 384306 | Full insert sequence and in frame cloning confirmed by sequencing
ATGGCTTACCCATACGATGTTCCAGATTACGCTAGCTTGGGTGGTCATATGGCCATGGAGGCCCCGGGGA
TCCGAATGATTCAGGCGATTCTGGTTTTCAACAACCATGGGAAGCCACGGCTAGTCCGCTTCTACCAGCG
TTTCCCAGAAGAAATTCAACAGCAGATTGTTCGAGAGACTTTCCATCTAGTCCTCAAGCGGGATGACAAC
ATCTGTAACTTCTTGGAGGGTGGAAGTTTGATTGGTGGCTCTGACTACAAACTGATCTACCGGCACTATG
CTACCCTCTACTTTGTATTTTGTGTGGATTCCTCAGAGAGTGAACTTGGAATCTTGGACCTCATCCAGGT
TTTTGTGGAAACTCTGGATAAGTGTTTCGAAAATGTGTGTGAATTGGATTTGATCTTCCATATGGATAAG
GTGCACTACATCCTCCAGGAGGTGGTGATGGGTGGGATGGTGTTGGAAACAAACATGAATGAAATCGTGG
CTCAGATTGAGGCTCAAAACAGGCTGGAGAAATCCGAGGGTGGCCTTTCAGCAGCCCCTGCGCGGGCTGT
GTCTGCTGTGAAAAACATCAACCTGCCAGAGATTCCTCGGAACATCAACATTGGCGATCTCAACATCAAA
GTTCCCAACCTGTCCCAGTTTGTCTGAGCTCGAGAGATCTATGAATCGTAGATACTGAAAAAC
